Addgene plasmid #120473: EF1a_POU1F1_P2A_Hygro_Barcode
Purpose: Barcoded lentiviral vector to express POU1F1 in mammalian cells under control of EF1a promoter. Barcoded for transcript detection in single cell RNA-seq.
Depositing lab: Prashant Mali. Depositing organization: University of California, San Diego (UCSD). Publication: Mapping Cellular Reprogramming via Pooled Overexpression Screens with Paired Fitness and Single-Cell RNA-Sequencing Readout. Parekh U, Wu Y, Zhao D, Worlikar A, Shah N, Zhang K, Mali P. Cell Syst. 2018 Nov 12. pii: S2405-4712(18)30433-2. doi: 10.1016/j.cels.2018.10.008. PubMed 30448000.
Backbone
  Vector backbone: Unknown
  Backbone size w/o insert (bp): 9514
  Vector type: Lentiviral
  Selectable markers: Hygromycin
Growth in bacteria
  Bacterial resistance: Ampicillin, 100 μg/mL
  Growth temperature: 37°C
  Growth strain: Stbl3
  Copy number: High Copy
Gene/Insert
  Gene/Insert name: POU1F1
  Species: H. sapiens (human)
  Insert size (bp): 903
  Entrez Gene: POU1F1 (a.k.a. CPHD1, GHF-1, PIT1, POU1F1a, Pit-1)
  Promoter: EF1a
  Cloning method: Gibson Cloning
  Sequencing primers: 5′ 5'-ttctcaagcctcagacagtgg-3'
Terms and licenses: Academic/Nonprofit Terms; Industry Terms: Not Available to Industry
Depositor comments: 5' cloning site: BamHI (not destroyed), 3' cloning site: BamHI (not destroyed).
How to cite: EF1a_POU1F1_P2A_Hygro_Barcode was a gift from Prashant Mali (Addgene plasmid # 120473 ; http://n2t.net/addgene:120473 ; RRID:Addgene_120473)
