[The description below was written by a language model from this plasmid's Addgene catalogue record and pLannotate feature annotations shown in this document.]
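Description:
EF1a_POU1F1_P2A_Hygro_Barcode is a barcoded lentiviral transfer plasmid for constitutive expression of the human transcription factor POU1F1 (also known as PIT1 or GHF-1) in mammalian cells. The parental backbone is recorded as unknown. The annotated layout is that of a third-generation-style HIV-1 vector: a CMV enhancer/promoter drives a truncated 5' LTR, followed by the Ψ packaging signal with a partial gag sequence, the Rev response element and the cPPT/CTS. A second truncated LTR lies downstream, preceded by a loxP site and followed by a bGH polyadenylation signal. In bacteria the plasmid is maintained through a high-copy ColE1/pUC-type origin and ampicillin resistance. An f1 origin and an SV40/EM7-driven bleomycin/Zeocin resistance cassette sit outside the LTR-flanked region, so they would not be packaged into virus.

Between the LTRs, the EF-1α promoter drives the POU1F1 coding sequence, which was inserted by Gibson assembly at a retained BamHI site. Next comes the hygromycin phosphotransferase gene (hph). According to the construct name the two are joined by a P2A self-cleaving peptide, which would let both proteins be produced from one transcript, so that hygromycin selection enriches for cells expressing the transcription factor. The P2A and the barcode are not annotated as separate features in the table, so their exact positions are not given. The barcode is stated to allow detection of the transcript in single-cell RNA-seq, so that each cell's expression profile can be linked to the factor it received. The construct comes from work on pooled overexpression screens that map cellular reprogramming using paired fitness and single-cell transcriptome readouts.
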