Features (pLannotate 1.2.2; 33 found; start..end, strand, type, name):
     31..83      -  misc_feature   bom (fragment): basis of mobility region from pBR322
    238..617     +  enhancer       CMV enhancer: human cytomegalovirus immediate early enhancer
    618..817     +  promoter       CMV promoter: human cytomegalovirus (CMV) immediate early promoter
    835..1015    +  LTR            5' LTR (truncated): truncated 5' long terminal repeat (LTR) from HIV-1
   1062..1187    +  misc_feature   HIV-1 Ψ: packaging signal of human immunodeficiency virus type 1
   1171..1534    +  CDS            HIV-1 gag (fragment): gag protein from human immunodeficiency virus 1; gag
   1680..1913    +  misc_feature   RRE: The Rev response element (RRE) of HIV-1 allows for Rev-dependent mRNA export from the nucleus to the cytoplasm.
   2290..2390    +  CDS            Rev (fragment): human immunodeficiency virus 1 (HIV-1) Rev protein; rev; enhances nuclear export of unspliced and incompletely spliced viral mRNAs
   2440..2557    +  misc_feature   cPPT/CTS: central polypurine tract and central termination sequence of HIV-1
   2620..2686    +  CDS            small t antigen (fragment): SV40 (simian virus 40) small t antigen
   2693..3871    +  promoter       EF-1α promoter: strong constitutive promoter for human elongation factor EF-1α
   3888..3906    +  promoter       T7 promoter: promoter for bacteriophage T7 RNA polymerase
   3926..3962    -  misc_feature   MCS (fragment): pBluescript multiple cloning site
   3970..4842    +  CDS            POU1F1: PIT1_HUMAN - Also known as GHF1, PIT1. Experimental evidence at protein level: Swiss-Prot protein existence level 1. Transcription factor involved in the specification of the lactotrope, somatotrope, and thyrotrope phenotypes in the developing anterior pituitary. Specifically binds to the consensus sequence 5'- TAAAT-3'. Activates growth hormone and prolactin genes (PubMed:22010633, PubMed:26612202). From Homo sapiens (Human).
   4939..5961    +  CDS            hph: KHYB_ECOLX - Experimental evidence at protein level: Swiss-Prot protein existence level 1. The aminoglycoside phosphotransferases achieve inactivation of their antibiotic substrates by phosphorylation. Only phosphorylates hygromycin and closely related compounds such as demethyl analogs and destomycin. From Escherichia coli.
   6045..6158    +  CDS            nef (fragment): NEF_HV1LA - Experimental evidence at protein level: Swiss-Prot protein existence level 1. Extracellular Nef protein targets CD4(+) T-lymphocytes for apoptosis by interacting with CXCR4 surface receptors. From Human immunodeficiency virus type 1 group M subtype B (isolate Lai) (HIV-1).
   6156..6189    +  protein_bind   loxP: Cre-mediated recombination occurs in the 8-bp core sequence (GCATACAT). Cre recombinase
   6214..6394    +  LTR            5' LTR (truncated): truncated 5' long terminal repeat (LTR) from HIV-1
   6426..6650    +  polyA_signal   bGH poly(A) signal: bovine growth hormone polyadenylation signal
   6654..6675    +  promoter       SV40 promoter (fragment): SV40 enhancer and early promoter
   6696..7124    +  rep_origin     f1 ori (sequence partly withheld): f1 bacteriophage origin of replication; arrow indicates direction of (+) strand synthesis
   7138..7467    +  promoter       SV40 promoter: SV40 enhancer and early promoter
   7515..7562    +  promoter       EM7 promoter: synthetic bacterial promoter&nbsp
   7581..7955    +  CDS            BleoR: antibiotic-binding protein; Sh ble from Streptoalloteichus hindustanus; confers resistance to bleomycin, phleomycin, and Zeocin™
   7965..8090    +  CDS            ble (fragment): BLE_KLEPN - Experimental evidence at protein level: Swiss-Prot protein existence level 1. Binding protein with a strong affinity to the bleomycin family of antibiotics. Binds to CL990; an antimitotic-antibiotic compound. From Klebsiella pneumoniae.
   8085..8206    +  polyA_signal   SV40 poly(A) signal: SV40 polyadenylation signal
   8279..8295    -  protein_bind   lac operator: The lac repressor binds to the lac operator to inhibit transcription in E. coli. This inhibition can be relieved by adding lactose or isopropyl-β-D-thiogalactopyranoside (IPTG). lac repressor encoded by lacI
   8303..8333    -  promoter       lac promoter: promoter for the E. coli lac operon
   8348..8369    -  protein_bind   CAP binding site: CAP binding activates transcription in the presence of cAMP. E. coli catabolite activator protein
   8382..8474    -  CDS            lacI (fragment): lac repressor; lacI; The lac repressor binds to the lac operator to inhibit transcription in E. coli. This inhibition can be relieved by adding lactose or isopropyl-β-D-thiogalactopyranoside (IPTG).
   8657..9245    -  rep_origin     ori: high-copy-number ColE1/pMB1/pBR322/pUC origin of replication
   9416..10276   -  CDS            AmpR: β-lactamase; bla; confers resistance to ampicillin, carbenicillin, and related antibiotics
  10277..10381   -  promoter       AmpR promoter: bla
>Addgene plasmid #120473 | EF1a_POU1F1_P2A_Hygro_Barcode | addgene full sequence | sequence record 234656 | Addgene NGS Result
GTCGACGGATCGGGAGATCTCCCGATCCCCTATGGTGCACTCTCAGTACAATCTGCTCTGATGCCGCATA
GTTAAGCCAGTATCTGCTCCCTGCTTGTGTGTTGGAGGTCGCTGAGTAGTGCGCGAGCAAAATTTAAGCT
ACAACAAGGCAAGGCTTGACCGACAATTGCATGAAGAATCTGCTTAGGGTTAGGCGTTTTGCGCTGCTTC
GCGATGTACGGGCCAGATATACGCGTTGACATTGATTATTGACTAGTTATTAATAGTAATCAATTACGGG
GTCATTAGTTCATAGCCCATATATGGAGTTCCGCGTTACATAACTTACGGTAAATGGCCCGCCTGGCTGA
CCGCCCAACGACCCCCGCCCATTGACGTCAATAATGACGTATGTTCCCATAGTAACGCCAATAGGGACTT
TCCATTGACGTCAATGGGTGGAGTATTTACGGTAAACTGCCCACTTGGCAGTACATCAAGTGTATCATAT
GCCAAGTACGCCCCCTATTGACGTCAATGACGGTAAATGGCCCGCCTGGCATTATGCCCAGTACATGACC
TTATGGGACTTTCCTACTTGGCAGTACATCTACGTATTAGTCATCGCTATTACCATGGTGATGCGGTTTT
GGCAGTACATCAATGGGCGTGGATAGCGGTTTGACTCACGGGGATTTCCAAGTCTCCACCCCATTGACGT
CAATGGGAGTTTGTTTTGGCACCAAAATCAACGGGACTTTCCAAAATGTCGTAACAACTCCGCCCCATTG
ACGCAAATGGGCGGTAGGCGTGTACGGTGGGAGGTCTATATAAGCAGCGCGTTTTGCCTGTACTGGGTCT
CTCTGGTTAGACCAGATCTGAGCCTGGGAGCTCTCTGGCTAACTAGGGAACCCACTGCTTAAGCCTCAAT
AAAGCTTGCCTTGAGTGCTTCAAGTAGTGTGTGCCCGTCTGTTGTGTGACTCTGGTAACTAGAGATCCCT
CAGACCCTTTTAGTCAGTGTGGAAAATCTCTAGCAGTGGCGCCCGAACAGGGACTTGAAAGCGAAAGGGA
AACCAGAGGAGCTCTCTCGACGCAGGACTCGGCTTGCTGAAGCGCGCACGGCAAGAGGCGAGGGGCGGCG
ACTGGTGAGTACGCCAAAAATTTTGACTAGCGGAGGCTAGAAGGAGAGAGATGGGTGCGAGAGCGTCAGT
ATTAAGCGGGGGAGAATTAGATCGCGATGGGAAAAAATTCGGTTAAGGCCAGGGGGAAAGAAAAAATATA
AATTAAAACATATAGTATGGGCAAGCAGGGAGCTAGAACGATTCGCAGTTAATCCTGGCCTGTTAGAAAC
ATCAGAAGGCTGTAGACAAATACTGGGACAGCTACAACCATCCCTTCAGACAGGATCAGAAGAACTTAGA
TCATTATATAATACAGTAGCAACCCTCTATTGTGTGCATCAAAGGATAGAGATAAAAGACACCAAGGAAG
CTTTAGACAAGATAGAGGAAGAGCAAAACAAAAGTAAGACCACCGCACAGCAAGCGGCCGCTGATCTTCA
GACCTGGAGGAGGAGATATGAGGGACAATTGGAGAAGTGAATTATATAAATATAAAGTAGTAAAAATTGA
ACCATTAGGAGTAGCACCCACCAAGGCAAAGAGAAGAGTGGTGCAGAGAGAAAAAAGAGCAGTGGGAATA
GGAGCTTTGTTCCTTGGGTTCTTGGGAGCAGCAGGAAGCACTATGGGCGCAGCGTCAATGACGCTGACGG
TACAGGCCAGACAATTATTGTCTGGTATAGTGCAGCAGCAGAACAATTTGCTGAGGGCTATTGAGGCGCA
ACAGCATCTGTTGCAACTCACAGTCTGGGGCATCAAGCAGCTCCAGGCAAGAATCCTGGCTGTGGAAAGA
TACCTAAAGGATCAACAGCTCCTGGGGATTTGGGGTTGCTCTGGAAAACTCATTTGCACCACTGCTGTGC
CTTGGAATGCTAGTTGGAGTAATAAATCTCTGGAACAGATTTGGAATCACACGACCTGGATGGAGTGGGA
CAGAGAAATTAACAATTACACAAGCTTAATACACTCCTTAATTGAAGAATCGCAAAACCAGCAAGAAAAG
AATGAACAAGAATTATTGGAATTAGATAAATGGGCAAGTTTGTGGAATTGGTTTAACATAACAAATTGGC
TGTGGTATATAAAATTATTCATAATGATAGTAGGAGGCTTGGTAGGTTTAAGAATAGTTTTTGCTGTACT
TTCTATAGTGAATAGAGTTAGGCAGGGATATTCACCATTATCGTTTCAGACCCACCTCCCAACCCCGAGG
GGACCCGACAGGCCCGAAGGAATAGAAGAAGAAGGTGGAGAGAGAGACAGAGACAGATCCATTCGATTAG
TGAACGGATCGGCACTGCGTGCGCCAATTCTGCAGACAAATGGCAGTATTCATCCACAATTTTAAAAGAA
AAGGGGGGATTGGGGGGTACAGTGCAGGGGAAAGAATAGTAGACATAATAGCAACAGACATACAAACTAA
AGAATTACAAAAACAAATTACAAAAATTCAAAATTTTCGGGTTTATTACAGGGACAGCAGAGATCCAGTT
TGGTTAATTAATCGATAAGCTTTGCAAAGATGGATAAAGTTTTAAACAGAGAGGAATCTTTGCAGCTAAT
GGACCTTCTAGGTCTTGAAAGGAGTGGGAATTGGCTCCGGTGCCCGTCAGTGGGCAGAGCGCACATCGCC
CACAGTCCCCGAGAAGTTGGGGGGAGGGGTCGGCAATTGAACCGGTGCCTAGAGAAGGTGGCGCGGGGTA
AACTGGGAAAGTGATGTCGTGTACTGGCTCCGCCTTTTTCCCGAGGGTGGGGGAGAACCGTATATAAGTG
CAGTAGTCGCCGTGAACGTTCTTTTTCGCAACGGGTTTGCCGCCAGAACACAGGTAAGTGCCGTGTGTGG
TTCCCGCGGGCCTGGCCTCTTTACGGGTTATGGCCCTTGCGTGCCTTGAATTACTTCCACCTGGCTGCAG
TACGTGATTCTTGATCCCGAGCTTCGGGTTGGAAGTGGGTGGGAGAGTTCGAGGCCTTGCGCTTAAGGAG
CCCCTTCGCCTCGTGCTTGAGTTGAGGCCTGGCCTGGGCGCTGGGGCCGCCGCGTGCGAATCTGGTGGCA
CCTTCGCGCCTGTCTCGCTGCTTTCGATAAGTCTCTAGCCATTTAAAATTTTTGATGACCTGCTGCGACG
CTTTTTTTCTGGCAAGATAGTCTTGTAAATGCGGGCCAAGATCTGCACACTGGTATTTCGGTTTTTGGGG
CCGCGGGCGGCGACGGGGCCCGTGCGTCCCAGCGCACATGTTCGGCGAGGCGGGGCCTGCGAGCGCGGCC
ACCGAGAATCGGACGGGGGTAGTCTCAAGCTGGCCGGCCTGCTCTGGTGCCTGGCCTCGCGCCGCCGTGT
ATCGCCCCGCCCTGGGCGGCAAGGCTGGCCCGGTCGGCACCAGTTGCGTGAGCGGAAAGATGGCCGCTTC
CCGGCCCTGCTGCAGGGAGCTCAAAATGGAGGACGCGGCGCTCGGGAGAGCGGGCGGGTGAGTCACCCAC
ACAAAGGAAAAGGGCCTTTCCGTCCTCAGCCGTCGCTTCATGTGACTCCACGGAGTACCGGGCGCCGTCC
AGGCACCTCGATTAGTTCTCGAGCTTTTGGAGTACGTCGTCTTTAGGTTGGGGGGAGGGGTTTTATGCGA
TGGAGTTTCCCCACACTGAGTGGGTGGAGACTGAAGTTAGGCCAGCTTGGCACTTGATGTAATTCTCCTT
GGAATTTGCCCTTTTTGAGTTTGGATCTTGGTTCATTCTCAAGCCTCAGACAGTGGTTCAAAGTTTTTTT
CTTCCATTTCAGGTGTCGTGAGGAATTAGCTTGGTACTAATACGACTCACTATAGGGAGACCCAAGCTGG
CTAGGTAAGCTTGATATCGAATTCCTGCAGCCCGGGGGATCCCGCCACCATGAGTTGCCAAGCTTTTACT
TCGGCTGATACCTTTATACCTCTGAATTCTGACGCCTCTGCAACTCTGCCTCTGATAATGCATCACAGTG
CTGCCGAGTGTCTACCAGTCTCCAACCATGCCACCAATGTGATGTCTACAGCAACAGGACTTCATTATTC
TGTTCCTTCCTGTCATTATGGAAACCAGCCATCAACCTATGGAGTGATGGCAGGTAGTTTAACCCCTTGT
CTTTATAAATTTCCTGACCACACCTTGAGTCATGGATTTCCTCCTATACACCAGCCTCTTCTGGCAGAGG
ACCCCACAGCTGCTGATTTCAAGCAGGAACTCAGGCGGAAAAGTAAATTGGTGGAAGAGCCAATAGACAT
GGATTCTCCAGAAATCAGAGAACTTGAAAAGTTTGCCAATGAATTTAAAGTGAGACGAATTAAATTAGGA
TACACCCAGACAAATGTTGGGGAGGCCCTGGCAGCTGTGCATGGCTCTGAATTCAGTCAAACAACAATCT
GCCGATTTGAAAATCTGCAGCTCAGCTTTAAAAATGCATGCAAACTGAAAGCAATATTATCCAAATGGCT
GGAGGAAGCTGAGCAAGTAGGAGCTTTGTACAATGAAAAAGTGGGAGCAAATGAAAGGAAAAGAAAACGA
AGAACAACTATAAGCATTGCTGCTAAAGATGCTCTGGAGAGACACTTTGGAGAACAGAATAAACCTTCTT
CTCAAGAGATCATGAGGATGGCTGAAGAACTGAATCTGGAGAAAGAAGTAGTAAGAGTTTGGTTTTGCAA
CCGGAGGCAGAGAGAAAAACGGGTGAAAACAAGTCTGAATCAGAGTTTATTTTCTATTTCTAAGGAACAT
CTTGAGTGCAGATCAGGCCTCATGGGCCCAGCTTTCTTGTACGGATCCGGCGCAACAAACTTCTCTCTGC
TGAAACAAGCCGGAGATGTCGAAGAGAATCCTGGACCGATGAAAAAGCCTGAACTCACCGCGACGTCTGT
CGAGAAGTTTCTGATCGAAAAGTTCGACAGCGTCTCCGACCTGATGCAGCTCTCGGAGGGCGAAGAATCT
CGTGCTTTCAGCTTCGATGTAGGAGGGCGTGGATATGTCCTGCGGGTAAATAGCTGCGCCGATGGTTTCT
ACAAAGATCGTTATGTTTATCGGCACTTTGCATCGGCCGCGCTCCCGATTCCGGAAGTGCTTGACATTGG
GGAATTCAGCGAGAGCCTGACCTATTGCATCTCCCGCCGTGCACAGGGTGTCACGTTGCAAGACCTGCCT
GAAACCGAACTGCCCGCTGTTCTGCAGCCGGTCGCGGAGGCCATGGATGCGATCGCTGCGGCCGATCTTA
GCCAGACGAGCGGGTTCGGCCCATTCGGACCGCAAGGAATCGGTCAATACACTACATGGCGTGATTTCAT
ATGCGCGATTGCTGATCCCCATGTGTATCACTGGCAAACTGTGATGGACGACACCGTCAGTGCGTCCGTC
GCGCAGGCTCTCGATGAGCTGATGCTTTGGGCCGAGGACTGCCCCGAAGTCCGGCACCTCGTGCACGCGG
ATTTCGGCTCCAACAATGTCCTGACGGACAATGGCCGCATAACAGCGGTCATTGACTGGAGCGAGGCGAT
GTTCGGGGATTCCCAATACGAGGTCGCCAACATCTTCTTCTGGAGGCCGTGGTTGGCTTGTATGGAGCAG
CAGACGCGCTACTTCGAGCGGAGGCATCCGGAGCTTGCAGGATCGCCGCGGCTCCGGGCGTATATGCTCC
GCATTGGTCTTGACCAACTCTATCAGAGCTTGGTTGACGGCAATTTCGATGATGCAGCTTGGGCGCAGGG
TCGATGCGACGCAATCGTCCGATCCGGAGCCGGGACTGTCGGGCGTACACAAATCGCCCGCAGAAGCGCG
GCCGTCTGGACCGATGGCTGTGTAGAAGTACTCGCCGATAGTGGAAACCGACGCCCCAGCACTCGTCCGA
GGGCAAAGGAATAAGTTAGAACTATTTCCTGGCTGTTACGCGTATTCTCCATCATTTTTGGACTACTGAC
GGGCTTGTTAAACAGTGAACCGCCCGCCCCACGACCCGCAGCGCCCGACCGAAAGGAGCGCACGACCCCA
TGCATCGAACAAAAGAAAAGGGGGGACTGGAAGGGCTAATTCACTCCCAACGAAGACAAGATATCATAAC
TTCGTATAGCATACATTATACGAAGTTATCGGCTAGCTGGTCCGGACTGTACTGGGTCTCTCTGGTTAGA
CCAGATCTGAGCCTGGGAGCTCTCTGGCTAACTAGGGAACCCACTGCTTAAGCCTCAATAAAGCTTGCCT
TGAGTGCTTCAAGTAGTGTGTGCCCGTCTGTTGTGTGACTCTGGTAACTAGAGATCCCTCAGACCCTTTT
AGTCAGTGTGGAAAATCTCTAGCAGGGCCCGTTTAAACCCGCTGATCAGCCTCGACTGTGCCTTCTAGTT
GCCAGCCATCTGTTGTTTGCCCCTCCCCCGTGCCTTCCTTGACCCTGGAAGGTGCCACTCCCACTGTCCT
TTCCTAATAAAATGAGGAAATTGCATCGCATTGTCTGAGTAGGTGTCATTCTATTCTGGGGGGTGGGGTG
GGGCAGGACAGCAAGGGGGAGGATTGGGAAGACAATAGCAGGCATGCTGGGGATGCGGTGGGCTCTATGG
CTTCTGAGGCGGAAAGAACCAGCTGGGGCTCTAGGGGGTATCCCC
[124 nt withheld, positions 6696-6819]
C
[91 nt withheld, positions 6821-6911]
A
[49 nt withheld, positions 6913-6961]
CCTTTGACGTTGGAGTCCACGTTCTTT
[37 nt withheld, positions 6989-7025]
ACCCTATCTCGGTCTATTCTTTTGATTTATAAGGGATTTTGCCGATTTCGGCCTATTGGTTAAAAAATGA
GCTGATTTAACAAAAATTTAACGCGAATTAATTCTGTGGAATGTGTGTCAGTTAGGGTGTGGAAAGTCCC
CAGGCTCCCCAGCAGGCAGAAGTATGCAAAGCATGCATCTCAATTAGTCAGCAACCAGGTGTGGAAAGTC
CCCAGGCTCCCCAGCAGGCAGAAGTATGCAAAGCATGCATCTCAATTAGTCAGCAACCATAGTCCCGCCC
CTAACTCCGCCCATCCCGCCCCTAACTCCGCCCAGTTCCGCCCATTCTCCGCCCCATGGCTGACTAATTT
TTTTTATTTATGCAGAGGCCGAGGCCGCCTCTGCCTCTGAGCTATTCCAGAAGTAGTGAGGAGGCTTTTT
TGGAGGCCTAGGCTTTTGCAAAAAGCTCCCGGGAGCTTGTATATCCATTTTCGGATCTGATCAGCACGTG
TTGACAATTAATCATCGGCATAGTATATCGGCATAGTATAATACGACAAGGTGAGGAACTAAACCATGGC
CAAGTTGACCAGTGCCGTTCCGGTGCTCACCGCGCGCGACGTCGCCGGAGCGGTCGAGTTCTGGACCGAC
CGGCTCGGGTTCTCCCGGGACTTCGTGGAGGACGACTTCGCCGGTGTGGTCCGGGACGACGTGACCCTGT
TCATCAGCGCGGTCCAGGACCAGGTGGTGCCGGACAACACCCTGGCCTGGGTGTGGGTGCGCGGCCTGGA
CGAGCTGTACGCCGAGTGGTCGGAGGTCGTGTCCACGAACTTCCGGGACGCCTCCGGGCCGGCCATGACC
GAGATCGGCGAGCAGCCGTGGGGGCGGGAGTTCGCCCTGCGCGACCCGGCCGGCAACTGCGTGCACTTCG
TGGCCGAGGAGCAGGACTGACACGTGCTACGAGATTTCGATTCCACCGCCGCCTTCTATGAAAGGTTGGG
CTTCGGAATCGTTTTCCGGGACGCCGGCTGGATGATCCTCCAGCGCGGGGATCTCATGCTGGAGTTCTTC
GCCCACCCCAACTTGTTTATTGCAGCTTATAATGGTTACAAATAAAGCAATAGCATCACAAATTTCACAA
ATAAAGCATTTTTTTCACTGCATTCTAGTTGTGGTTTGTCCAAACTCATCAATGTATCTTATCATGTCTG
TATACCGTCGACCTCTAGCTAGAGCTTGGCGTAATCATGGTCATAGCTGTTTCCTGTGTGAAATTGTTAT
CCGCTCACAATTCCACACAACATACGAGCCGGAAGCATAAAGTGTAAAGCCTGGGGTGCCTAATGAGTGA
GCTAACTCACATTAATTGCGTTGCGCTCACTGCCCGCTTTCCAGTCGGGAAACCTGTCGTGCCAGCTGCA
TTAATGAATCGGCCAACGCGCGGGGAGAGGCGGTTTGCGTATTGGGCGCTCTTCCGCTTCCTCGCTCACT
GACTCGCTGCGCTCGGTCGTTCGGCTGCGGCGAGCGGTATCAGCTCACTCAAAGGCGGTAATACGGTTAT
CCACAGAATCAGGGGATAACGCAGGAAAGAACATGTGAGCAAAAGGCCAGCAAAAGGCCAGGAACCGTAA
AAAGGCCGCGTTGCTGGCGTTTTTCCATAGGCTCCGCCCCCCTGACGAGCATCACAAAAATCGACGCTCA
AGTCAGAGGTGGCGAAACCCGACAGGACTATAAAGATACCAGGCGTTTCCCCCTGGAAGCTCCCTCGTGC
GCTCTCCTGTTCCGACCCTGCCGCTTACCGGATACCTGTCCGCCTTTCTCCCTTCGGGAAGCGTGGCGCT
TTCTCATAGCTCACGCTGTAGGTATCTCAGTTCGGTGTAGGTCGTTCGCTCCAAGCTGGGCTGTGTGCAC
GAACCCCCCGTTCAGCCCGACCGCTGCGCCTTATCCGGTAACTATCGTCTTGAGTCCAACCCGGTAAGAC
ACGACTTATCGCCACTGGCAGCAGCCACTGGTAACAGGATTAGCAGAGCGAGGTATGTAGGCGGTGCTAC
AGAGTTCTTGAAGTGGTGGCCTAACTACGGCTACACTAGAAGAACAGTATTTGGTATCTGCGCTCTGCTG
AAGCCAGTTACCTTCGGAAAAAGAGTTGGTAGCTCTTGATCCGGCAAACAAACCACCGCTGGTAGCGGTG
GTTTTTTTGTTTGCAAGCAGCAGATTACGCGCAGAAAAAAAGGATCTCAAGAAGATCCTTTGATCTTTTC
TACGGGGTCTGACGCTCAGTGGAACGAAAACTCACGTTAAGGGATTTTGGTCATGAGATTATCAAAAAGG
ATCTTCACCTAGATCCTTTTAAATTAAAAATGAAGTTTTAAATCAATCTAAAGTATATATGAGTAAACTT
GGTCTGACAGTTACCAATGCTTAATCAGTGAGGCACCTATCTCAGCGATCTGTCTATTTCGTTCATCCAT
AGTTGCCTGACTCCCCGTCGTGTAGATAACTACGATACGGGAGGGCTTACCATCTGGCCCCAGTGCTGCA
ATGATACCGCGAGACCCACGCTCACCGGCTCCAGATTTATCAGCAATAAACCAGCCAGCCGGAAGGGCCG
AGCGCAGAAGTGGTCCTGCAACTTTATCCGCCTCCATCCAGTCTATTAATTGTTGCCGGGAAGCTAGAGT
AAGTAGTTCGCCAGTTAATAGTTTGCGCAACGTTGTTGCCATTGCTACAGGCATCGTGGTGTCACGCTCG
TCGTTTGGTATGGCTTCATTCAGCTCCGGTTCCCAACGATCAAGGCGAGTTACATGATCCCCCATGTTGT
GCAAAAAAGCGGTTAGCTCCTTCGGTCCTCCGATCGTTGTCAGAAGTAAGTTGGCCGCAGTGTTATCACT
CATGGTTATGGCAGCACTGCATAATTCTCTTACTGTCATGCCATCCGTAAGATGCTTTTCTGTGACTGGT
GAGTACTCAACCAAGTCATTCTGAGAATAGTGTATGCGGCGACCGAGTTGCTCTTGCCCGGCGTCAATAC
GGGATAATACCGCGCCACATAGCAGAACTTTAAAAGTGCTCATCATTGGAAAACGTTCTTCGGGGCGAAA
ACTCTCAAGGATCTTACCGCTGTTGAGATCCAGTTCGATGTAACCCACTCGTGCACCCAACTGATCTTCA
GCATCTTTTACTTTCACCAGCGTTTCTGGGTGAGCAAAAACAGGAAGGCAAAATGCCGCAAAAAAGGGAA
TAAGGGCGACACGGAAATGTTGAATACTCATACTCTTCCTTTTTCAATATTATTGAAGCATTTATCAGGG
TTATTGTCTCATGAGCGGATACATATTTGAATGTATTTAGAAAAATAAACAAATAGGGGTTCCGCGCACA
TTTCCCCGAAAAGTGCCACCTGAC
