>Addgene plasmid #120473 | EF1a_POU1F1_P2A_Hygro_Barcode | depositor partial sequence | sequence record 228787 | POU1F1 gene
ATGAGTTGCCAAGCTTTTACTTCGGCTGATACCTTTATACCTCTGAATTCTGACGCCTCTGCAACTCTGC
CTCTGATAATGCATCACAGTGCTGCCGAGTGTCTACCAGTCTCCAACCATGCCACCAATGTGATGTCTAC
AGCAACAGGACTTCATTATTCTGTTCCTTCCTGTCATTATGGAAACCAGCCATCAACCTATGGAGTGATG
GCAGGTAGTTTAACCCCTTGTCTTTATAAATTTCCTGACCACACCTTGAGTCATGGATTTCCTCCTATAC
ACCAGCCTCTTCTGGCAGAGGACCCCACAGCTGCTGATTTCAAGCAGGAACTCAGGCGGAAAAGTAAATT
GGTGGAAGAGCCAATAGACATGGATTCTCCAGAAATCAGAGAACTTGAAAAGTTTGCCAATGAATTTAAA
GTGAGACGAATTAAATTAGGATACACCCAGACAAATGTTGGGGAGGCCCTGGCAGCTGTGCATGGCTCTG
AATTCAGTCAAACAACAATCTGCCGATTTGAAAATCTGCAGCTCAGCTTTAAAAATGCATGCAAACTGAA
AGCAATATTATCCAAATGGCTGGAGGAAGCTGAGCAAGTAGGAGCTTTGTACAATGAAAAAGTGGGAGCA
AATGAAAGGAAAAGAAAACGAAGAACAACTATAAGCATTGCTGCTAAAGATGCTCTGGAGAGACACTTTG
GAGAACAGAATAAACCTTCTTCTCAAGAGATCATGAGGATGGCTGAAGAACTGAATCTGGAGAAAGAAGT
AGTAAGAGTTTGGTTTTGCAACCGGAGGCAGAGAGAAAAACGGGTGAAAACAAGTCTGAATCAGAGTTTA
TTTTCTATTTCTAAGGAACATCTTGAGTGCAGATCAGGCCTCATGGGCCCAGCTTTCTTGTAC
