>Addgene plasmid #120473 | EF1a_POU1F1_P2A_Hygro_Barcode | depositor partial sequence | sequence record 228788 | POU1F1 barcode
TATTCTCCATCATTTTTGGA
